Addgene plasmid #222865: OgeuIscB CTG RNA
Purpose: This plasmid codes for the guide of the OgeuIscB with a CTG target
Depositing lab: Vincent Dion. Depositing organization: Cardiff University. Publication: Developing small Cas9 hybrids using molecular modeling. Mangin A, Dion V, Menzies G. bioRxiv 2023.10.24.563270 10.1101/2023.10.24.563270.
Backbone
  Vector backbone: pUC19
  Vector type: Mammalian Expression, CRISPR
Growth in bacteria
  Bacterial resistance: Ampicillin, 100 μg/mL
  Growth temperature: 37°C
  Growth strain: DH5alpha
  Copy number: High Copy
Gene/Insert
  Gene/Insert name: OgeuIscB omega RNA with a (CTG)6 target sequence
  gRNA/shRNA sequence: GCTGCTGCTGCTGCTGCTG
  Species: H. sapiens (human)
  Insert size (bp): 225
  Promoter: Human U6
  Cloning method: Unknown
Resource information
  A portion of this plasmid was derived from a plasmid made by: The original plasmid is pHS0812 (Addgene #176541). The plasmid was digested with BbsI enzyme and a sticky-end ligation was performed to add a 19bp target sequence.
Terms and licenses: Academic/Nonprofit Terms; Industry Terms
Depositor comments: Please visit https://doi.org/10.1101/2023.10.24.563270 for bioRxiv preprint.
How to cite: OgeuIscB CTG RNA was a gift from Vincent Dion (Addgene plasmid # 222865 ; http://n2t.net/addgene:222865 ; RRID:Addgene_222865)
