[The description below was written by a language model from this plasmid's Addgene catalogue record and pLannotate feature annotations shown in this document.]
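Description:
OgeuIscB CTG RNA is a small (3,128 bp) pUC19-based plasmid that expresses the guide RNA for the compact RNA-guided nuclease OgeuIscB in mammalian cells. It is propagated in E. coli as a high-copy plasmid through the ColE1/pUC-type origin and selected with ampicillin via the β-lactamase gene and its native promoter. The remaining annotated backbone features are leftovers of the pUC19 scaffold: the lac promoter, lac operator and CAP binding site, and fragments of lacZα, lacI, rop and the bom region. The lacZα fragment lies downstream of the inserted cassette, consistent with cloning into the former polylinker region. None of these has a stated role in the construct's function.

The payload is a 225 bp insert encoding the OgeuIscB omega RNA (ωRNA), the long non-coding guide scaffold used by IscB proteins, joined to a 19-nucleotide targeting segment made of CTG repeats, described as a (CTG)6 target. Transcription is driven by the human U6 promoter, an RNA polymerase III promoter suited to producing short, uncapped guide transcripts in human cells. The ωRNA itself is not annotated in either feature table, but it would occupy the unannotated gap between the U6 promoter and the lacZα fragment. According to the record, the plasmid was made from an earlier ωRNA cloning vector by BbsI digestion and sticky-end ligation of the target sequence. The depositor and repository sequence records are the same length and show the same features in opposite orientation.

The plasmid carries no nuclease gene, so the OgeuIscB protein has to be provided separately, for example from a co-transfected plasmid. It was deposited with work on small Cas9 hybrids designed by molecular modelling, and it serves to direct OgeuIscB to CTG repeat sequences in human cells.
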