Features (pLannotate 1.2.2; 11 found; start..end, strand, type, name):
    547..639     +  CDS            lacI (fragment): lac repressor; lacI; The lac repressor binds to the lac operator to inhibit transcription in E. coli. This inhibition can be relieved by adding lactose or isopropyl-β-D-thiogalactopyranoside (IPTG).
    652..673     +  protein_bind   CAP binding site: CAP binding activates transcription in the presence of cAMP. E. coli catabolite activator protein
    688..718     +  promoter       lac promoter: promoter for the E. coli lac operon
    726..742     +  protein_bind   lac operator: The lac repressor binds to the lac operator to inhibit transcription in E. coli. This inhibition can be relieved by adding lactose or isopropyl-β-D-thiogalactopyranoside (IPTG). lac repressor encoded by lacI
    780..1020    +  promoter       U6 promoter: RNA polymerase III promoter for human U6 snRNA
   1274..1431    +  CDS            lacZα (fragment): LacZα fragment of β-galactosidase; lacZ fragment
   1437..1536    -  misc_feature   bom (fragment): basis of mobility region from pBR322
   1638..1673    -  CDS            rop (fragment): Rop protein, which maintains plasmids at low copy number; rop
   1768..1872    +  promoter       AmpR promoter: bla
   1873..2733    +  CDS            AmpR: β-lactamase; bla; confers resistance to ampicillin, carbenicillin, and related antibiotics
   2904..364     +  rep_origin     ori (across the origin): high-copy-number ColE1/pMB1/pBR322/pUC origin of replication
>Addgene plasmid #222865 | OgeuIscB CTG RNA | depositor full sequence | sequence record 436393 | Full Sequence
GTTACCAGTGGCTGCTGCCAGTGGCGATAAGTCGTGTCTTACCGGGTTGGACTCAAGACGATAGTTACCG
GATAAGGCGCAGCGGTCGGGCTGAACGGGGGGTTCGTGCACACAGCCCAGCTTGGAGCGAACGACCTACA
CCGAACTGAGATACCTACAGCGTGAGCTATGAGAAAGCGCCACGCTTCCCGAAGGGAGAAAGGCGGACAG
GTATCCGGTAAGCGGCAGGGTCGGAACAGGAGAGCGCACGAGGGAGCTTCCAGGGGGAAACGCCTGGTAT
CTTTATAGTCCTGTCGGGTTTCGCCACCTCTGACTTGAGCGTCGATTTTTGTGATGCTCGTCAGGGGGGC
GGAGCCTATGGAAAAACGCCAGCAACGCGGCCTTTTTACGGTTCCTGGCCTTTTGCTGGCCTTTTGCTCA
CATGTTCTTTCCTGCGTTATCCCCTGATTCTGTGGATAACCGTATTACCGCCTTTGAGTGAGCTGATACC
GCTCGCCGCAGCCGAACGACCGAGCGCAGCGAGTCAGTGAGCGAGGAAGCGGAAGAGCGCCCAATACGCA
AACCGCCTCTCCCCGCGCGTTGGCCGATTCATTAATGCAGCTGGCACGACAGGTTTCCCGACTGGAAAGC
GGGCAGTGAGCGCAACGCAATTAATGTGAGTTAGCTCACTCATTAGGCACCCCAGGCTTTACACTTTATG
CTTCCGGCTCGTATGTTGTGTGGAATTGTGAGCGGATAACAATTTCACACAGGAAACAGCTATGACCATG
ATTACGCCAGAGGGCCTATTTCCCATGATTCCTTCATATTTGCATATACGATACAAGGCTGTTAGAGAGA
TAATTGGAATTAATTTGACTGTAAACACAAAGATATTAGTACAAAATACGTGACGTAGAAAGTAATAATT
TCTTGGGTAGTTTGCAGTTTTAAAATTATGTTTTAAAATGGACTATCATATGCTTACCGTAACTTGAAAG
TATTTCGATTTCTTGGCTTTATATATCTTGTGGAAAGGACGAAACACCGCTGCTGCTGCTGCTGCTGGGC
TCTTCCAACTTTATGGTTGCGACCGTAGGTTGAAAGAGCACAGGCTGAGACATTCGTAAGGCCGAAAGAC
CGGACGCACCCTGGGATTTCCCCAGTCCCCGGAACTGCATAGCGGATGCCAGTTGATGGAGCAATCTATC
AGATAAGCCAGGGGGAACAATCACCTCTCTGTATCAGAGAGAGTTTTACAAAAGGAGGAACGGTTTTTTG
GTACCGAGCTCGAATTCACTGGCCGTCGTTTTACAACGTCGTGACTGGGAAAACCCTGGCGTTACCCAAC
TTAATCGCCTTGCAGCACATCCCCCTTTCGCCAGCTGGCGTAATAGCGAAGAGGCCCGCACCGATCGCCC
TTCCCAACAGTTGCGCAGCCTGAATGGCGAATGGCGCCTGATGCGGTATTTTCTCCTTACGCATCTGTGC
GGTATTTCACACCGCATATGGTGCACTCTCAGTACAATCTGCTCTGATGCCGCATAGTTAAGCCAGCCCC
GACACCCGCCAACACCCGCTGACGCGCCCTGACGGGCTTGTCTGCTCCCGGCATCCGCTTACAGACAAGC
TGTGACCGTCTCCGGGAGCTGCATGTGTCAGAGGTTTTCACCGTCATCACCGAAACGCGCGAGACGAAAG
GGCCTCGTGATACGCCTATTTTTATAGGTTAATGTCATGATAATAATGGTTTCTTAGACGTCAGGTGGCA
CTTTTCGGGGAAATGTGCGCGGAACCCCTATTTGTTTATTTTTCTAAATACATTCAAATATGTATCCGCT
CATGAGACAATAACCCTGATAAATGCTTCAATAATATTGAAAAAGGAAGAGTATGAGTATTCAACATTTC
CGTGTCGCCCTTATTCCCTTTTTTGCGGCATTTTGCCTTCCTGTTTTTGCTCACCCAGAAACGCTGGTGA
AAGTAAAAGATGCTGAAGATCAGTTGGGTGCACGAGTGGGTTACATCGAACTGGATCTCAACAGCGGTAA
GATCCTTGAGAGTTTTCGCCCCGAAGAACGTTTTCCAATGATGAGCACTTTTAAAGTTCTGCTATGTGGC
GCGGTATTATCCCGTATTGACGCCGGGCAAGAGCAACTCGGTCGCCGCATACACTATTCTCAGAATGACT
TGGTTGAGTACTCACCAGTCACAGAAAAGCATCTTACGGATGGCATGACAGTAAGAGAATTATGCAGTGC
TGCCATAACCATGAGTGATAACACTGCGGCCAACTTACTTCTGACAACGATCGGAGGACCGAAGGAGCTA
ACCGCTTTTTTGCACAACATGGGGGATCATGTAACTCGCCTTGATCGTTGGGAACCGGAGCTGAATGAAG
CCATACCAAACGACGAGCGTGACACCACGATGCCTGTAGCAATGGCAACAACGTTGCGCAAACTATTAAC
TGGCGAACTACTTACTCTAGCTTCCCGGCAACAATTAATAGACTGGATGGAGGCGGATAAAGTTGCAGGA
CCACTTCTGCGCTCGGCCCTTCCGGCTGGCTGGTTTATTGCTGATAAATCTGGAGCCGGTGAGCGTGGGT
CTCGCGGTATCATTGCAGCACTGGGGCCAGATGGTAAGCCCTCCCGTATCGTAGTTATCTACACGACGGG
GAGTCAGGCAACTATGGATGAACGAAATAGACAGATCGCTGAGATAGGTGCCTCACTGATTAAGCATTGG
TAACTGTCAGACCAAGTTTACTCATATATACTTTAGATTGATTTAAAACTTCATTTTTAATTTAAAAGGA
TCTAGGTGAAGATCCTTTTTGATAATCTCATGACCAAAATCCCTTAACGTGAGTTTTCGTTCCACTGAGC
GTCAGACCCCGTAGAAAAGATCAAAGGATCTTCTTGAGATCCTTTTTTTCTGCGCGTAATCTGCTGCTTG
CAAACAAAAAAACCACCGCTACCAGCGGTGGTTTGTTTGCCGGATCAAGAGCTACCAACTCTTTTTCCGA
AGGTAACTGGCTTCAGCAGAGCGCAGATACCAAATACTGTTCTTCTAGTGTAGCCGTAGTTAGGCCACCA
CTTCAAGAACTCTGTAGCACCGCCTACATACCTCGCTCTGCTAATCCT
