Features (pLannotate 1.2.2; 11 found; start..end, strand, type, name):
    376..1236    -  CDS            AmpR: β-lactamase; bla; confers resistance to ampicillin, carbenicillin, and related antibiotics
   1237..1341    -  promoter       AmpR promoter: bla
   1436..1471    +  CDS            rop (fragment): Rop protein, which maintains plasmids at low copy number; rop
   1573..1672    +  misc_feature   bom (fragment): basis of mobility region from pBR322
   1678..1835    -  CDS            lacZα (fragment): LacZα fragment of β-galactosidase; lacZ fragment
   2089..2329    -  promoter       U6 promoter: RNA polymerase III promoter for human U6 snRNA
   2367..2383    -  protein_bind   lac operator: The lac repressor binds to the lac operator to inhibit transcription in E. coli. This inhibition can be relieved by adding lactose or isopropyl-β-D-thiogalactopyranoside (IPTG). lac repressor encoded by lacI
   2391..2421    -  promoter       lac promoter: promoter for the E. coli lac operon
   2436..2457    -  protein_bind   CAP binding site: CAP binding activates transcription in the presence of cAMP. E. coli catabolite activator protein
   2470..2562    -  CDS            lacI (fragment): lac repressor; lacI; The lac repressor binds to the lac operator to inhibit transcription in E. coli. This inhibition can be relieved by adding lactose or isopropyl-β-D-thiogalactopyranoside (IPTG).
   2745..205     -  rep_origin     ori (across the origin): high-copy-number ColE1/pMB1/pBR322/pUC origin of replication
>Addgene plasmid #222865 | OgeuIscB CTG RNA | addgene full sequence | sequence record 449444 | Addgene NGS Result
TGTAGGCGGTGCTACAGAGTTCTTGAAGTGGTGGCCTAACTACGGCTACACTAGAAGAACAGTATTTGGT
ATCTGCGCTCTGCTGAAGCCAGTTACCTTCGGAAAAAGAGTTGGTAGCTCTTGATCCGGCAAACAAACCA
CCGCTGGTAGCGGTGGTTTTTTTGTTTGCAAGCAGCAGATTACGCGCAGAAAAAAAGGATCTCAAGAAGA
TCCTTTGATCTTTTCTACGGGGTCTGACGCTCAGTGGAACGAAAACTCACGTTAAGGGATTTTGGTCATG
AGATTATCAAAAAGGATCTTCACCTAGATCCTTTTAAATTAAAAATGAAGTTTTAAATCAATCTAAAGTA
TATATGAGTAAACTTGGTCTGACAGTTACCAATGCTTAATCAGTGAGGCACCTATCTCAGCGATCTGTCT
ATTTCGTTCATCCATAGTTGCCTGACTCCCCGTCGTGTAGATAACTACGATACGGGAGGGCTTACCATCT
GGCCCCAGTGCTGCAATGATACCGCGAGACCCACGCTCACCGGCTCCAGATTTATCAGCAATAAACCAGC
CAGCCGGAAGGGCCGAGCGCAGAAGTGGTCCTGCAACTTTATCCGCCTCCATCCAGTCTATTAATTGTTG
CCGGGAAGCTAGAGTAAGTAGTTCGCCAGTTAATAGTTTGCGCAACGTTGTTGCCATTGCTACAGGCATC
GTGGTGTCACGCTCGTCGTTTGGTATGGCTTCATTCAGCTCCGGTTCCCAACGATCAAGGCGAGTTACAT
GATCCCCCATGTTGTGCAAAAAAGCGGTTAGCTCCTTCGGTCCTCCGATCGTTGTCAGAAGTAAGTTGGC
CGCAGTGTTATCACTCATGGTTATGGCAGCACTGCATAATTCTCTTACTGTCATGCCATCCGTAAGATGC
TTTTCTGTGACTGGTGAGTACTCAACCAAGTCATTCTGAGAATAGTGTATGCGGCGACCGAGTTGCTCTT
GCCCGGCGTCAATACGGGATAATACCGCGCCACATAGCAGAACTTTAAAAGTGCTCATCATTGGAAAACG
TTCTTCGGGGCGAAAACTCTCAAGGATCTTACCGCTGTTGAGATCCAGTTCGATGTAACCCACTCGTGCA
CCCAACTGATCTTCAGCATCTTTTACTTTCACCAGCGTTTCTGGGTGAGCAAAAACAGGAAGGCAAAATG
CCGCAAAAAAGGGAATAAGGGCGACACGGAAATGTTGAATACTCATACTCTTCCTTTTTCAATATTATTG
AAGCATTTATCAGGGTTATTGTCTCATGAGCGGATACATATTTGAATGTATTTAGAAAAATAAACAAATA
GGGGTTCCGCGCACATTTCCCCGAAAAGTGCCACCTGACGTCTAAGAAACCATTATTATCATGACATTAA
CCTATAAAAATAGGCGTATCACGAGGCCCTTTCGTCTCGCGCGTTTCGGTGATGACGGTGAAAACCTCTG
ACACATGCAGCTCCCGGAGACGGTCACAGCTTGTCTGTAAGCGGATGCCGGGAGCAGACAAGCCCGTCAG
GGCGCGTCAGCGGGTGTTGGCGGGTGTCGGGGCTGGCTTAACTATGCGGCATCAGAGCAGATTGTACTGA
GAGTGCACCATATGCGGTGTGAAATACCGCACAGATGCGTAAGGAGAAAATACCGCATCAGGCGCCATTC
GCCATTCAGGCTGCGCAACTGTTGGGAAGGGCGATCGGTGCGGGCCTCTTCGCTATTACGCCAGCTGGCG
AAAGGGGGATGTGCTGCAAGGCGATTAAGTTGGGTAACGCCAGGGTTTTCCCAGTCACGACGTTGTAAAA
CGACGGCCAGTGAATTCGAGCTCGGTACCAAAAAACCGTTCCTCCTTTTGTAAAACTCTCTCTGATACAG
AGAGGTGATTGTTCCCCCTGGCTTATCTGATAGATTGCTCCATCAACTGGCATCCGCTATGCAGTTCCGG
GGACTGGGGAAATCCCAGGGTGCGTCCGGTCTTTCGGCCTTACGAATGTCTCAGCCTGTGCTCTTTCAAC
CTACGGTCGCAACCATAAAGTTGGAAGAGCCCAGCAGCAGCAGCAGCAGCGGTGTTTCGTCCTTTCCACA
AGATATATAAAGCCAAGAAATCGAAATACTTTCAAGTTACGGTAAGCATATGATAGTCCATTTTAAAACA
TAATTTTAAAACTGCAAACTACCCAAGAAATTATTACTTTCTACGTCACGTATTTTGTACTAATATCTTT
GTGTTTACAGTCAAATTAATTCCAATTATCTCTCTAACAGCCTTGTATCGTATATGCAAATATGAAGGAA
TCATGGGAAATAGGCCCTCTGGCGTAATCATGGTCATAGCTGTTTCCTGTGTGAAATTGTTATCCGCTCA
CAATTCCACACAACATACGAGCCGGAAGCATAAAGTGTAAAGCCTGGGGTGCCTAATGAGTGAGCTAACT
CACATTAATTGCGTTGCGTTCACTGCCCGCTTTCCAGTCGGGAAACCTGTCGTGCCAGCTGCATTAATGA
ATCGGCCAACGCGCGGGGAGAGGCGGTTTGCGTATTGGGCGCTCTTCCGCTTCCTCGCTCACTGACTCGC
TGCGCTCGGTCGTTCGGCTGCGGCGAGAGGTATCAGCTCACTCAAAGGCGGTAATACGGTTATCCACAGA
ATCAGGGGATAACGCAGGAAAGAACATGTGAGCAAAAGGCCAGCAAAAGGCCAGGAACCGTAAAAAGGCC
GCGTTGCTGGCGTTTTTCCATAGGCTCCGCCCCCCTGACGAGCATCACAAAAATCGACGCTCAAGTCAGA
GGTGGCGAAACCCGACAGGACTATAAAGATACCAGGCGTTTCCCCCTGGAAGCTCCCTCGTGCGCTCTCC
TGTTCCGACCCTGCCGCTTACCGGATACCTGTCCGCCTTTCTCCCTTCGGGAAGCGTGGCGCTTTCTCAT
AGCTCACGCTGTAGGTATCTCAGTTCGGTGTAGGTCGTTCGCTCCAAGCTGGGCTGTGTGCACGAACCCC
CCGTTCAGCCCGACCGCTGCGCCTTATCCGGTAACTATCGTCTTGAGTCCAACCCGGTAAGACACGACTT
ATCGCCACTGGCAGCAGCCACTGGTAACAGGATTAGCAGAGCGAGGTA
